Addgene plasmid #198767: pCC12
Purpose: Drives specific expression in the ADF neurons
Depositing lab: Paul Sternberg. Depositing organization: California Institute of Technology. Publication: A cGAL-UAS bipartite expression toolkit for Caenorhabditis elegans sensory neurons. Nava S, Palma W, Wan X, Oh JY, Gharib S, Wang H, Revanna JS, Tan M, Zhang M, Liu J, Chen CH, Lee JS, Perry B, Sternberg PW. Proc Natl Acad Sci U S A. 2023 Dec 19;120(51):e2221680120. doi: 10.1073/pnas.2221680120. Epub 2023 Dec 14. PubMed 38096407.
Backbone
  Vector backbone: pHW393
  Backbone size w/o insert (bp): 3611
  Vector type: Worm Expression
Growth in bacteria
  Bacterial resistance: Ampicillin, 100 μg/mL
  Growth temperature: 37°C
  Growth strain: DH5alpha
  Copy number: High Copy
Gene/Insert
  Gene/Insert name: Psrh-142-GAL4-SK(DBD)-VP64
  Species: C. elegans (nematode)
  Insert size (bp): 1900
  Cloning method: Restriction Enzyme; 5′ cloning site Unknown (unknown if destroyed); 3′ cloning site Unknown (unknown if destroyed)
Terms and licenses: Academic/Nonprofit Terms; Industry Terms: Not Available to Industry
How to cite: pCC12 was a gift from Paul Sternberg (Addgene plasmid # 198767 ; http://n2t.net/addgene:198767 ; RRID:Addgene_198767)
