[The description below was written by a language model from this plasmid's Addgene catalogue record and pLannotate feature annotations shown in this document.]
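Description:
pCC12 is a Caenorhabditis elegans expression plasmid built on the pHW393 backbone. It serves as a driver construct in the cGAL-UAS bipartite expression system. It is propagated in E. coli as a high-copy plasmid through a ColE1/pUC-type origin and selected with ampicillin via the bla gene and its own promoter. The backbone also carries pUC-derived remnants: a lacI fragment, a CAP binding site, the lac promoter and operator, and a piece of the pUC18/19 multiple cloning site. These have no stated role in worm expression. The sequenced record is 5,511 nt, matching the sum of the listed backbone and insert sizes.

The payload is recorded as Psrh-142-GAL4-SK(DBD)-VP64, in which the srh-142 promoter from C. elegans drives a synthetic transcriptional activator. The activator joins a GAL4-type DNA-binding domain, designated "SK" in the record, to VP64, which consists of tandem copies of the minimal herpes simplex virus VP16 activation domain. The automated annotation finds the GAL4-related coding region as a partial match to yeast GAL4. It also detects a short hit to a VP16-repeat activator, labelled VP96, which is consistent with the VP64 module. The promoter itself is not annotated but presumably occupies the unannotated region upstream of the GAL4 segment. No 3' UTR or terminator is annotated either.

According to the record, the construct drives expression specifically in the ADF sensory neurons. In a bipartite system, such a driver is combined with a separate effector transgene under UAS control. The GAL4-VP64 protein made in ADF binds the UAS sites and activates the effector only in those cells, so a single driver can be paired with many different reporters or functional effectors.
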