Features (pLannotate 1.2.2; 10 found; start..end, strand, type, name):
   1944..1961    -  misc_feature   MCS (fragment): pUC18/19 multiple cloning site
   2071..2511    +  CDS            GAL4 (fragment): GAL4_YEAST - Experimental evidence at protein level: Swiss-Prot protein existence level 1. This protein is a positive regulator for the gene expression of the galactose-induced genes such as GAL1, GAL2, GAL7, GAL10, and MEL1 which code for the enzymes used to convert galactose to glucose. It recognizes a 17 base pair sequence in (5'-CGGRNNRCYNYNCNCCG-3') the upstream activating sequence (UAS-G) of these genes. From Saccharomyces cerevisiae (strain ATCC 204508 / S288c) (Baker's yeast).
   2689..2705    +  CDS            VP96 (fragment): 6 tandem repeats of the minimal activation domain of herpes simplex virus VP16 (Cheng et al., 2013)
   3256..3360    +  promoter       AmpR promoter: bla
   3361..4221    +  CDS            AmpR: β-lactamase; bla; confers resistance to ampicillin, carbenicillin, and related antibiotics
   4392..4980    +  rep_origin     ori: high-copy-number ColE1/pMB1/pBR322/pUC origin of replication
   5163..5255    +  CDS            lacI (fragment): lac repressor; lacI; The lac repressor binds to the lac operator to inhibit transcription in E. coli. This inhibition can be relieved by adding lactose or isopropyl-β-D-thiogalactopyranoside (IPTG).
   5268..5289    +  protein_bind   CAP binding site: CAP binding activates transcription in the presence of cAMP. E. coli catabolite activator protein
   5304..5334    +  promoter       lac promoter: promoter for the E. coli lac operon
   5342..5358    +  protein_bind   lac operator: The lac repressor binds to the lac operator to inhibit transcription in E. coli. This inhibition can be relieved by adding lactose or isopropyl-β-D-thiogalactopyranoside (IPTG). lac repressor encoded by lacI
>Addgene plasmid #198767 | pCC12 | addgene full sequence | sequence record 391678 | Addgene NGS Result
AAGCTTGCATGCGCGGCCGCACTGACTGGGCCGGCCAATGTCGCTATTCAACTGTGTCAAGCCATCAATG
CATTTGCTTATTGTTCACTGATATCTATTAAAATTATTGATAACTTCAGCAACACTTGCAGGATCACTTT
GTTGGTACTGGTCAAAAGCAGCAACGAAATCATACAACTGGTCCAACTGCGCGCATTTTGACTTGAACAG
CTTATATTTTTGAATAGACTAAACTTTTTTGTTGAGATACTGGAAATTTCCGACAAGTTAGACGATTTCC
GAGAGAATTCCAATATAAAGTTCAATGTGCCCATCATAACCGTCAAATCGTCATTCAACAAGGTTTGTGT
ATCATTTTTAGATAATTGTATCAACTTCGTGTACTCTTGATGCATCCTTTTTAACTCCGAACTTGCCGCC
TTAACATTTACGTTGAGAACCGTATTCAACTGATCGCTGGGCATTTGAAGAAGTTCTGATAGAAGGTCGC
GAGCTTTGATTTCCTTCCGAATTGCTCCAGCTTGAAGGGAAATTGCATTGGTGACACGCGATAGAATCCG
AAACTGTTCACTGATTGCTTGGAGATCGGATGAAGCTGAACATTTTTATGTTTGCAGCGGAGCATTGTTG
TTTACAGAGAGTGTAGATAGTTGAAGACACACAGACATCCCGGAACCCAAGAGGTTGGGCGCGGGAAGAG
CCGATTAGTGCCGATTTACGGAGTTGTTCTTTTCACAATTGCCCCGTAAATCTACACAAATCGGACACCC
GCCCCTTGAGTCCCGGGATGCCTGTGTCTCTTCAACTATATACACTCTCTGTACCGGTAACACACTATGA
CATTTACACACTCTCTGACGGTTTTAAAGCCCTAAAAAATGAAATATTCGATCTTATCTAGTTTTAGGCA
CAATTTCTGCCGGGTGACTATCGATTCAAAATTCACTGCAATCTAGGGCTCCAATGAAGTCGCGCCTGCG
CGCCGGCGCTCAAAACAAAGGAAATTTATCAAATAATTTGATAGTCAAACAAAATATAAGCTTTTCAGCA
GCGACAATGACAAATTGATAACATTTCAGAGTTTAGCGACGGCTTCGGCCCATCTTTCTTGGTGCAGAAT
CTCCTAACAGTTCACGCAGGCGCAGTTTTGCTCATAAGACGCCAGCGCTGGCGCCGAGTTTGTTAAATTG
AATACCACCACTTCATAGACTCCCCTGATTTGCCAATTTTCAAAAATCCTAATTGAATAACGATAACGAA
ATAAAAATTAGTTATTTGCATTGTTGTTAACACCAATTTTGAACTTTTCTCTGAAATGTTTCGTTTAAAA
CTGAACATCTGAAATGTAAACTCACTGAAAGATTATCACTTTTTTTGAAAAGCAGTAGATTGGGAAGTTG
TCCACATCGGCAATGACAGGGATGGAAGATTTCAATGACGAGATAAGACGATCAAATGAAAAGTCACGGA
AATAAGGAAAACGTGCAAATTTATTTTATTTTTTGTAAAAGTTTTTTCCTGGAGAAAACACGTTTGGATA
TCAATATTAATTTCGACACGTCAAAGCTTTTTTAAATAATAATTTCACTATCAGAAAAAACCTAATTCCT
CATCTTTCATAACATTAATCATAATTTCACTGGTATATCTAACATTTTTTGTTTTCAGGGTGTTATATAC
ATTATAAGATCAGTAGTATATTAACTTTAAACCACTGAATTTCTTCTAGTTTTTTGTTTCCAGCTCAAGT
GCTCCTGTACGCAAAACATTAGGCTTCTTTGTTCAAAAAAACATTTTCTCACCACCTCATGACATTTTTT
TTCTCATTTTTCTTATTACGAATGTAGCCTTATTAGCATATAGCATAGAGGTACCCAAAACTAGTTTTTT
TTTGTTTTGAAATATATATTTGCACCTCTTTTTTCTTTTTGCCAATGGCGCGCCTCTAGAGGATCCCCGG
GATTGGCCAAAGGACCCAAAGGTATGTTTCGAATGATACTAACATAACATAGAACATTTTCAGGAGGACC
CTTGGCTAGGATGGGCCCTAAAAAGAAGCGTAAAGCTAGCATGAAGCTGTTGTCTTCAATGGAACAAGCT
TGCGACATATGCCGGTTAAAAAAACTCAGGTGCTCGAAGGAAAAGCCCAAGTGTGCCAAGTGTCTGAAGA
ACAACTCGGAGTGCCGTTATTCTCCCAAGGCTATGAGGTCCCCACTGACCAGGGCGCATCTGACAGAGGT
AGAATCAAGGTTGGAAAAATTGGAAGATTTGTTTCTGCTCATGTTTCCTCGGGAAAACCTGGACAGCATT
TTGAACATGGACTCTTTGGACGAAGTGAAAGTAATGTTGAAACAATTATATATGCAGGACTATGGTGACA
CGGATGCTGCTATGGATAGCTTGACCCCTATGGAAAATGGCATGTCTGAAGGGCCGAGAAAACACATGAA
GACTGCGACATCATCGCCAAAAGTGGATGAAGATGGAAGCCAAAGTCAGTTGAGTGTATCGCCGGAATTC
CCGCTGCAGTCTGGTGGCGGAGGGGCTCCTAGGGGTTCCGGACGGGCTGACGCATTGGACGATTTTGATC
TGGATATGCTGGGAAGTGACGCCCTCGATGATTTTGACCTTGACATGCTTGGTTCGGATGCCCTTGATGA
CTTTGACCTCGACATGCTCGGCAGTGACGCCCTTGATGATTTCGACCTGGACATGCTGATTAACTAAGGT
ACCGAATTCGCTAGCCGGCCATACAAGTAATCCGGATGATCGACGCCAACGTCGTTGAATTTTCAAATTT
TAAATACTGAATATTTGTTTTTTTTCCTATTATTTATTTATTCTCTTTGTGTTTTTTTTCTTGCTTTCTA
AAAAATTAATTCAATCCAAATCTAAACATTTTTTTTTCTCTTTCCGTCTCCCAATTCGTATTCCGCTCCT
CTCATCTGAACACAATGTGCAAGTTTATTTATCTTCTCGCTTTCATTTCATTAGGACGTGGGGGGAATTG
GTGGAAGGGGGAAACACACAAAAGGATGATGGAAATGAAATAAGGACACACAATATGCAACAACATTCAA
TTCAGAAATATGGAGGAAGGTTTAAAAGAAAACATAAAAATATATAGAGGAGGAAGGAAAACTAGTAAAA
AATAAGCAAAGAAATTAGGCGAACGATGAGAATTGTCCTCGCTTGGGCCCAAAAGGCCTTTTTTTTTTGG
CGCCGACGTCAGGTGGCACTTTTCGGGGAAATGTGCGCGGAACCCCTATTTGTTTATTTTTCTAAATACA
TTCAAATATGTATCCGCTCATGAGACAATAACCCTGATAAATGCTTCAATAATATTGAAAAAGGAAGAGT
ATGAGTATTCAACATTTCCGTGTCGCCCTTATTCCCTTTTTTGCGGCATTTTGCCTTCCTGTTTTTGCTC
ACCCAGAAACGCTGGTGAAAGTAAAAGATGCTGAAGATCAGTTGGGTGCACGAGTGGGTTACATCGAACT
GGATCTCAACAGCGGTAAGATCCTTGAGAGTTTTCGCCCCGAAGAACGTTTTCCAATGATGAGCACTTTT
AAAGTTCTGCTATGTGGCGCGGTATTATCCCGTATTGACGCCGGGCAAGAGCAACTCGGTCGCCGCATAC
ACTATTCTCAGAATGACTTGGTTGAGTACTCACCAGTCACAGAAAAGCATCTTACGGATGGCATGACAGT
AAGAGAATTATGCAGTGCTGCCATAACCATGAGTGATAACACTGCGGCCAACTTACTTCTGACAACGATC
GGAGGACCGAAGGAGCTAACCGCTTTTTTGCACAACATGGGGGATCATGTAACTCGCCTTGATCGTTGGG
AACCGGAGCTGAATGAAGCCATACCAAACGACGAGCGTGACACCACGATGCCTGTAGCAATGGCAACAAC
GTTGCGCAAACTATTAACTGGCGAACTACTTACTCTAGCTTCCCGGCAACAATTAATAGACTGGATGGAG
GCGGATAAAGTTGCAGGACCACTTCTGCGCTCGGCCCTTCCGGCTGGCTGGTTTATTGCTGATAAATCTG
GAGCCGGTGAGCGTGGGTCTCGCGGTATCATTGCAGCACTGGGGCCAGATGGTAAGCCCTCCCGTATCGT
AGTTATCTACACGACGGGGAGTCAGGCAACTATGGATGAACGAAATAGACAGATCGCTGAGATAGGTGCC
TCACTGATTAAGCATTGGTAACTGTCAGACCAAGTTTACTCATATATACTTTAGATTGATTTAAAACTTC
ATTTTTAATTTAAAAGGATCTAGGTGAAGATCCTTTTTGATAATCTCATGACCAAAATCCCTTAACGTGA
GTTTTCGTTCCACTGAGCGTCAGACCCCGTAGAAAAGATCAAAGGATCTTCTTGAGATCCTTTTTTTCTG
CGCGTAATCTGCTGCTTGCAAACAAAAAAACCACCGCTACCAGCGGTGGTTTGTTTGCCGGATCAAGAGC
TACCAACTCTTTTTCCGAAGGTAACTGGCTTCAGCAGAGCGCAGATACCAAATACTGTTCTTCTAGTGTA
GCCGTAGTTAGGCCACCACTTCAAGAACTCTGTAGCACCGCCTACATACCTCGCTCTGCTAATCCTGTTA
CCAGTGGCTGCTGCCAGTGGCGATAAGTCGTGTCTTACCGGGTTGGACTCAAGACGATAGTTACCGGATA
AGGCGCAGCGGTCGGGCTGAACGGGGGGTTCGTGCACACAGCCCAGCTTGGAGCGAACGACCTACACCGA
ACTGAGATACCTACAGCGTGAGCTATGAGAAAGCGCCACGCTTCCCGAAGGGAGAAAGGCGGACAGGTAT
CCGGTAAGCGGCAGGGTCGGAACAGGAGAGCGCACGAGGGAGCTTCCAGGGGGAAACGCCTGGTATCTTT
ATAGTCCTGTCGGGTTTCGCCACCTCTGACTTGAGCGTCGATTTTTGTGATGCTCGTCAGGGGGGCGGAG
CCTATGGAAAAACGCCAGCAACGCGGCCTTTTTACGGTTCCTGGCCTTTTGCTGGCCTTTTGCTCACATG
TTCTTTCCTGCGTTATCCCCTGATTCTGTGGATAACCGTATTACCGCCTTTGAGTGAGCTGATACCGCTC
GCCGCAGCCGAACGACCGAGCGCAGCGAGTCAGTGAGCGAGGAAGCGGAAGAGCGCCCAATACGCAAACC
GCCTCTCCCCGCGCGTTGGCCGATTCATTAATGCAGCTGGCACGACAGGTTTCCCGACTGGAAAGCGGGC
AGTGAGCGCAACGCAATTAATGTGAGTTAGCTCACTCATTAGGCACCCCAGGCTTTACACTTTATGCTTC
CGGCTCGTATGTTGTGTGGAATTGTGAGCGGATAACAATTTCACACAGGAAACAGCTATGACCATGATTA
CGCCAAGCTGTAAGTTTAAACATGATCTTACTAACTAACTATTCTCATTTAAATTTTCAGAGCTTAAAAA
TGGCTGAAATCACTCACAACGATGGATACGCTAACAACTTGGAAATGAAAT
