>Addgene plasmid #198767 | pCC12 | depositor partial sequence | sequence record 385021 | srh-142 promoter
AATGTCGCTATTCAACTGTGTCAAGCCATCAATGCATTTGCTTATTGTTCACTGATATCTATTAAAATTA
TTGATAACTTCAGCAACACTTGCAGGATCACTTTGTTGGTACTGGTCAAAAGCAGCAACGAAATCATACA
ACTGGTCCAACTGCGCGCATTTTGACTTGAACAGCTTATATTTTTGAATAGACTAAACTTTTTTGTTGAG
ATACTGGAAATTTCCGACAAGTTAGACGATTTCCGAGAGAATTCCAATATAAAGTTCAATGTGCCCATCA
TAACCGTCAAATCGTCATTCAACAAGGTTTGTGTATCATTTTTAGATAATTGTATCAACTTCGTGTACTC
TTGATGCATCCTTTTTAACTCCGAACTTGCCGCCTTAACATTTACGTTGAGAACCGTATTCAACTGATCG
CTGGGCATTTGAAGAAGTTCTGATAGAAGGTCGCGAGCTTTGATTTCCTTCCGAATTGCTCCAGCTTGAA
GGGAAATTGCATTGGTGACACGCGATAGAATCCGAAACTGTTCACTGATTGCTTGGAGATCGGATGAAGC
TGAACATTTTTATGTTTGCAGCGGAGCATTGTTGTTTACAGAGAGTGTAGATAGTTGAAGACACACAGAC
ATCCCGGAACCCAAGAGGTTGGGCGCGGGAAGAGCCGATTAGTGCCGATTTACGGAGTTGTTCTTTTCAC
AATTGCCCCGTAAATCTACACAAATCGGACACCCGCCCCTTGAGTCCCGGGATGCCTGTGTCTCTTCAAC
TATATACACTCTCTGTACCGGTAACACACTATGACATTTACACACTCTCTGACGGTTTTAAAGCCCTAAA
AAATGAAATATTCGATCTTATCTAGTTTTAGGCACAATTTCTGCCGGGTGACTATCGATTCAAAATTCAC
TGCAATCTAGGGCTCCAATGAAGTCGCGCCTGCGCGCCGGCGCTCAAAACAAAGGAAATTTATCAAATAA
TTTGATAGTCAAACAAAATATAAGCTTTTCAGCAGCGACAATGACAAATTGATAACATTTCAGAGTTTAG
CGACGGCTTCGGCCCATCTTTCTTGGTGCAGAATCTCCTAACAGTTCACGCAGGCGCAGTTTTGCTCATA
AGACGCCAGCGCTGGCGCCGAGTTTGTTAAATTGAATACCACCACTTCATAGACTCCCCTGATTTGCCAA
TTTTCAAAAATCCTAATTGAATAACGATAACGAAATAAAAATTAGTTATTTGCATTGTTGTTAACACCAA
TTTTGAACTTTTCTCTGAAATGTTTCGTTTAAAACTGAACATCTGAAATGTAAACTCACTGAAAGATTAT
CACTTTTTTTGAAAAGCAGTAGATTGGGAAGTTGTCCACATCGGCAATGACAGGGATGGAAGATTTCAAT
GACGAGATAAGACGATCAAATGAAAAGTCACGGAAATAAGGAAAACGTGCAAATTTATTTTATTTTTTGT
AAAAGTTTTTTCCTGGAGAAAACACGTTTGGATATCAATATTAATTTCGACACGTCAAAGCTTTTTTAAA
TAATAATTTCACTATCAGAAAAAACCTAATTCCTCATCTTTCATAACATTAATCATAATTTCACTGGTAT
ATCTAACATTTTTTGTTTTCAGGGTGTTATATACATTATAAGATCAGTAGTATATTAACTTTAAACCACT
GAATTTCTTCTAGTTTTTTGTTTCCAGCTCAAGTGCTCCTGTACGCAAAACATTAGGCTTCTTTGTTCAA
AAAAACATTTTCTCACCACCTCATGACATTTTTTTTCTCATTTTTCTTATTACGAATGTAGCCTTATTAG
CATATAGCATAGAGGTACCCAAAACTAGTTTTTTTTTGTTTTGAAATATATATTTGCACCTCTTTTTTCT
TTTTGCCAAT
